>Addgene plasmid #208835 | AAV-U6-sgMap3K12(1)-U6-sgMap3K12(2)-hSyn1-mCherry | addgene full sequence | sequence record 412380 | Addgene NGS Result
GAGTGGGTTACATCGAACTGGATCTCAACAGCGGTAAGATCCTTGAGAGTTTTCGCCCCGAAGAACGTTT
TCCAATGATGAGCACTTTTAAAGTTCTGCTATGTGGCGCGGTATTATCCCGTATTGACGCCGGGCAAGAG
CAACTCGGTCGCCGCATACACTATTCTCAGAATGACTTGGTTGAGTACTCACCAGTCACAGAAAAGCATC
TTACGGATGGCATGACAGTAAGAGAATTATGCAGTGCTGCCATAACCATGAGTGATAACACTGCGGCCAA
CTTACTTCTGACAACGATCGGAGGACCGAAGGAGCTAACCGCTTTTTTGCACAACATGGGGGATCATGTA
ACTCGCCTTGATCGTTGGGAACCGGAGCTGAATGAAGCCATACCAAACGACGAGCGTGACACCACGATGC
CTGTAGCAATGGCAACAACGTTGCGCAAACTATTAACTGGCGAACTACTTACTCTAGCTTCCCGGCAACA
ATTAATAGACTGGATGGAGGCGGATAAAGTTGCAGGACCACTTCTGCGCTCGGCCCTTCCGGCTGGCTGG
TTTATTGCTGATAAATCTGGAGCCGGTGAGCGTGGGTCTCGCGGTATCATTGCAGCACTGGGGCCAGATG
GTAAGCCCTCCCGTATCGTAGTTATCTACACGACGGGGAGTCAGGCAACTATGGATGAACGAAATAGACA
GATCGCTGAGATAGGTGCCTCACTGATTAAGCATTGGTAACTGTCAGACCAAGTTTACTCATATATACTT
TAGATTGATTTAAAACTTCATTTTTAATTTAAAAGGATCTAGGTGAAGATCCTTTTTGATAATCTCATGA
CCAAAATCCCTTAACGTGAGTTTTCGTTCCACTGAGCGTCAGACCCCGTAGAAAAGATCAAAGGATCTTC
TTGAGATCCTTTTTTTCTGCGCGTAATCTGCTGCTTGCAAACAAAAAAACCACCGCTACCAGCGGTGGTT
TGTTTGCCGGATCAAGAGCTACCAACTCTTTTTCCGAAGGTAACTGGCTTCAGCAGAGCGCAGATACCAA
ATACTGTTCTTCTAGTGTAGCCGTAGTTAGGCCACCACTTCAAGAACTCTGTAGCACCGCCTACATACCT
CGCTCTGCTAATCCTGTTACCAGTGGCTGCTGCCAGTGGCGATAAGTCGTGTCTTACCGGGTTGGACTCA
AGACGATAGTTACCGGATAAGGCGCAGCGGTCGGGCTGAACGGGGGGTTCGTGCACACAGCCCAGCTTGG
AGCGAACGACCTACACCGAACTGAGATACCTACAGCGTGAGCTATGAGAAAGCGCCACGCTTCCCGAAGG
GAGAAAGGCGGACAGGTATCCGGTAAGCGGCAGGGTCGGAACAGGAGAGCGCACGAGGGAGCTTCCAGGG
GGAAACGCCTGGTATCTTTATAGTCCTGTCGGGTTTCGCCACCTCTGACTTGAGCGTCGATTTTTGTGAT
GCTCGTCAGGGGGGCGGAGCCTATGGAAAAACGCCAGCAACGCGGCCTTTTTACGGTTCCTGGCCTTTTG
CTGGCCTTTTGCTCACATGTCCTGCAGGCAGCTGCGCGCTCGCTCGCTCACTGAGGCCGCCCGGGCGTCG
GGCGACCTTTGGTCGCCCGGCCTCAGTGAGCGAGCGAGCGCGCAGAGAGGGAGTGGCCAACTCCATCACT
AGGGGTTCCTGCGGCCGCACGCGTTCGAGAATGGCGCATGTGAGGGCCTATTTCCCATGATTCCTTCATA
TTTGCATATACGATACAAGGCTGTTAGAGAGATAATTGGAATTAATTTGACTGTAAACACAAAGATATTA
GTACAAAATACGTGACGTAGAAAGTAATAATTTCTTGGGTAGTTTGCAGTTTTAAAATTATGTTTTAAAA
TGGACTATCATATGCTTACCGTAACTTGAAAGTATTTCGATTTCTTGGCTTTATATATCTTGTGGAAAGG
ACGAAACACCTGTAGAGAGCACATCAGCGGGTTTTAGAGCTAGAAATAGCAAGTTAAAATAAGGCTAGTC
CGTTATCAACTTGAAAAAGTGGCACCGAGTCGGTGCTTTTTTGTTTTAGAGCTAGAAATAGCAAGTTAAA
ATAAGGCTAGTCCGTTTTTAGCGCGTGCGCCAATTCTGCAGACAAATGGCTCTAGAGAGGGCCTATTTCC
CATGATTCCTTCATATTTGCATATACGATACAAGGCTGTTAGAGAGATAATTGGAATTAATTTGACTGTA
AACACAAAGATATTAGTACAAAATACGTGACGTAGAAAGTAATAATTTCTTGGGTAGTTTGCAGTTTTAA
AATTATGTTTTAAAATGGACTATCATATGCTTACCGTAACTTGAAAGTATTTCGATTTCTTGGCTTTATA
TATCTTGTGGAAAGGACGAAACACCAGGGTGTTCGGGTTTCATGGGTTTTAGAGCTAGAAATAGCAAGTT
AAAATAAGGCTAGTCCGTTATCAACTTGAAAAAGTGGCACCGAGTCGGTGCTTTTTTGTTTTAGAGCTAG
AAATAGCAAGTTAAAATAAGGCTAGTCCGTTTTTAGCGCGTGCGCCAATTCTGCAGACAAATGGGGTACA
AATTGGGCCCTGCGTATGAGTGCAAGTGGGTTTTAGGACCAGGATGAGGCGGGGTGGGGGTGCCTACCTG
ACGACCGACCCCGACCCACTGGACAAGCACCCAACCCCCATTCCCCAAATTGCGCATCCCCTATCAGAGA
GGGGGAGGGGAAACAGGATGCGGCGAGGCGCGTGCGCACTGCCAGCTTCAGCACCGCGGACAGTGCCTTC
GCCCCCGCCTGGCGGCGCGCGCCACCGCCGCCTCAGCACTGAAGGCGCGCTGACGTCACTCGCCGGTCCC
CCGCAAACTCCCCTTCCCGGCCACCTTGGTCGCGTCCGCGCCGCCGCCGGCCCAGCCGGACCGCACCACG
CGAGGCGCGAGATAGGGGGGCACGGGCGCGACCATCTGCGCTGCGGCGCCGGCGACTCAGCGCTGCCTCA
GTCTGCGGTGGGCAGCGGAGGAGTCGTGTCGTGCCTGAGAGCGCAGTCGAGAAGGTACCGGATCCTCTAG
AGTCGACATGGTGAGCAAGGGCGAGGAGGATAACATGGCCATCATCAAGGAGTTCATGCGCTTCAAGGTG
CACATGGAGGGCTCCGTGAACGGCCACGAGTTCGAGATCGAGGGCGAGGGCGAGGGCCGCCCCTACGAGG
GCACCCAGACCGCCAAGCTGAAGGTGACCAAGGGTGGCCCCCTGCCCTTCGCCTGGGACATCCTGTCCCC
TCAGTTCATGTACGGCTCCAAGGCCTACGTGAAGCACCCCGCCGACATCCCCGACTACTTGAAGCTGTCC
TTCCCCGAGGGCTTCAAGTGGGAGCGCGTGATGAACTTCGAGGACGGCGGCGTGGTGACCGTGACCCAGG
ACTCCTCCCTGCAGGACGGCGAGTTCATCTACAAGGTGAAGCTGCGCGGCACCAACTTCCCCTCCGACGG
CCCCGTAATGCAGAAGAAGACCATGGGCTGGGAGGCCTCCTCCGAGCGGATGTACCCCGAGGACGGCGCC
CTGAAGGGCGAGATCAAGCAGAGGCTGAAGCTGAAGGACGGCGGCCACTACGACGCTGAGGTCAAGACCA
CCTACAAGGCCAAGAAGCCCGTGCAGCTGCCCGGCGCCTACAACGTCAACATCAAGTTGGACATCACCTC
CCACAACGAGGACTACACCATCGTGGAACAGTACGAACGCGCCGAGGGCCGCCACTCCACCGGCGGCATG
GACGAGCTGTACAAGTAGTCCGGACTCAGATCTCGAGAGGAGGAGGAGGAGACAGACAGCAGGATGCCCC
ACCTCGACAGCCCCGGCAGCTCCCAGCCGAGACGCTCCTTCCTCTCAAGGGTGATCAGGGCAGCGCTACC
GTTGCAGCTGCTTCTGCTGCTGCTGCTGCTCCTGGCCTGCCTGCTACCTGCCTCTGAAGATGACTACAGC
TGCACCCAGGCCAACAACTTTGCCCGATCCTTCTACCCCATGCTGCGGTACACCAACGGGCCACCTCCCA
CCTAGGAATTCGATATCAAGCTTATCGATACCGAGCGCTGCTCGAGAGATCTACGGGTGGCATCCCTGTG
ACCCCTCCCCAGTGCCTCTCCTGGCCCTGGAAGTTGCCACTCCAGTGCCCACCAGCCTTGTCCTAATAAA
ATTAAGTTGCATCATTTTGTCTGACTAGGTGTCCTTCTATAATATTATGGGGTGGAGGGGGGTGGTATGG
AGCAAGGGGCAAGTTGGGAAGACAACCTGTAGGGCCTGCGGGGTCTATTGGGAACCAAGCTGGAGTGCAG
TGGCACAATCTTGGCTCACTGCAATCTCCGCCTCCTGGGTTCAAGCGATTCTCCTGCCTCAGCCTCCCGA
GTTGTTGGGATTCCAGGCATGCATGACCAGGCTCAGCTAATTTTTGTTTTTTTGGTAGAGACGGGGTTTC
ACCATATTGGCCAGGCTGGTCTCCAACTCCTAATCTCAGGTGATCTACCCACCTTGGCCTCCCAAATTGC
TGGGATTACAGGCGTGAACCACTGCTCCCTTCCCTGTCCTTCTGATTTTGTAGGTAACCACGTGCGGACC
GAGCGGCCGCAGGAACCCCTAGTGATGGAGTTGGCCACTCCCTCTCTGCGCGCTCGCTCGCTCACTGAGG
CCGGGCGACCAAAGGTCGCCCGACGCCCGGGCTTTGCCCGGGCGGCCTCAGTGAGCGAGCGAGCGCGCAG
CTGCCTGCAGGGGCGCCTGATGCGGTATTTTCTCCTTACGCATCTGTGCGGTATTTCACACCGCATA
[95 nt withheld, positions 4828-4922]
T
[46 nt withheld, positions 4924-4969]
C
[141 nt withheld, positions 4971-5111]
CCTTTGACGTTGGAGTCCACGTTCTTT
[37 nt withheld, positions 5139-5175]
ACTCTATCTCGGGCTATTCTTTTGATTTATAAGGGATTTTGCCGATTTCGGTCTATTGGTTAAAAAATGA
GCTGATTTAACAAAAATTTAACGCGAATTTTAACAAAATATTAACGTTTACAATTTTATGGTGCACTCTC
AGTACAATCTGCTCTGATGCCGCATAGTTAAGCCAGCCCCGACACCCGCCAACACCCGCTGACGCGCCCT
GACGGGCTTGTCTGCTCCCGGCATCCGCTTACAGACAAGCTGTGACCGTCTCCGGGAGCTGCATGTGTCA
GAGGTTTTCACCGTCATCACCGAAACGCGCGAGACGAAAGGGCCTCGTGATACGCCTATTTTTATAGGTT
AATGTCATGATAATAATGGTTTCTTAGACGTCAGGTGGCACTTTTCGGGGAAATGTGCGCGGAACCCCTA
TTTGTTTATTTTTCTAAATACATTCAAATATGTATCCGCTCATGAGACAATAACCCTGATAAATGCTTCA
ATAATATTGAAAAAGGAAGAGTATGAGTATTCAACATTTCCGTGTCGCCCTTATTCCCTTTTTTGCGGCA
TTTTGCCTTCCTGTTTTTGCTCACCCAGAAACGCTGGTGAAAGTAAAAGATGCTGAAGATCAGTTGGGTG
CAC
Features (pLannotate 1.2.2; 23 found; start..end, strand, type, name):
    911..1499    +  rep_origin     ori: high-copy-number ColE1/pMB1/pBR322/pUC origin of replication
   1572..1599    +  repeat_region  AAV2 ITR (fragment): inverted terminal repeat of adeno-associated virus serotype 2 inverted
   1628..1655    +  repeat_region  AAV2 ITR (fragment): inverted terminal repeat of adeno-associated virus serotype 2 inverted
   1722..1962    +  promoter       U6 promoter: RNA polymerase III promoter for human U6 snRNA
   1991..2066    +  misc_RNA       gRNA scaffold: guide RNA scaffold for the Streptococcus pyogenes CRISPR/Cas9 system
   2073..2116    +  misc_RNA       gRNA scaffold (fragment): guide RNA scaffold for the Streptococcus pyogenes CRISPR/Cas9 system
   2157..2397    +  promoter       U6 promoter: RNA polymerase III promoter for human U6 snRNA
   2426..2501    +  misc_RNA       gRNA scaffold: guide RNA scaffold for the Streptococcus pyogenes CRISPR/Cas9 system
   2508..2551    +  misc_RNA       gRNA scaffold (fragment): guide RNA scaffold for the Streptococcus pyogenes CRISPR/Cas9 system
   2609..3056    +  promoter       hSyn promoter: human synapsin I promoter; confers neuron-specific expression (Kügler et al., 2003)
   3070..3087    +  misc_feature   MCS (fragment): pUC18/19 multiple cloning site
   3088..3798    +  CDS            mCherry: monomeric derivative of DsRed fluorescent protein (Shaner et al., 2004) mammalian codon-optimized
   3799..3817    +  misc_feature   MCS (fragment): multiple cloning site
   3886..4062    +  CDS            SYNE3 (fragment): SYNE3_HUMAN - Also known as C14orf139 From Homo sapiens (Human).
   4064..4093    +  misc_feature   MCS (fragment): pBluescript multiple cloning site
   4115..4591    +  polyA_signal   hGH poly(A) signal: human growth hormone polyadenylation signal
   4631..4771    +  repeat_region  AAV2 ITR: inverted terminal repeat of adeno-associated virus serotype 2 inverted
   4776..4827    -  misc_feature   bom (fragment): basis of mobility region from pBR322
   4846..5301    +  rep_origin     f1 ori (sequence partly withheld): f1 bacteriophage origin of replication; arrow indicates direction of (+) strand synthesis
   5302..5351    -  misc_feature   bom (fragment): basis of mobility region from pBR322
   5453..5488    -  CDS            rop (fragment): Rop protein, which maintains plasmids at low copy number; rop
   5583..5687    +  promoter       AmpR promoter: bla
   5688..740     +  CDS            AmpR (across the origin): β-lactamase; bla; confers resistance to ampicillin, carbenicillin, and related antibiotics
