[The description below was written by a language model from this plasmid's Addgene catalogue record and pLannotate feature annotations shown in this document.]
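Description:
AAV-U6-sgMap3K12(1)-U6-sgMap3K12(2)-hSyn1-mCherry is a 5.8 kb AAV transfer plasmid for CRISPR knockout of Map3K12, the gene encoding the kinase DLK, in neurons. It was derived from the pX552 sgRNA-delivery backbone by adding guides against Map3K12 and replacing the original GFP-KASH reporter with an mCherry coding sequence. In bacteria it is maintained through a high-copy ColE1/pUC-type origin and selected with ampicillin via the bla gene; an f1 phage origin is also present. The payload lies between AAV2 inverted terminal repeats, which allow it to be packaged into recombinant AAV particles. The right-hand ITR is annotated in full, whereas the left one was detected only as two short fragments.

Within the ITRs, two tandem human U6 (RNA polymerase III) promoters each drive a guide fused to the Streptococcus pyogenes Cas9 gRNA scaffold, so two independent sgRNAs against Map3K12 are expressed from one vector. Downstream, the neuron-specific human synapsin I promoter drives mCherry, terminated by the human growth hormone polyadenylation signal, marking transduced neurons with red fluorescence. A short fragment annotated as SYNE3 sits after the mCherry coding sequence; this may be a remnant of the KASH domain from the parental reporter, although the record does not say whether it is translated. No Cas9 coding sequence is annotated, so the nuclease must be supplied separately, for example from a Cas9-expressing animal or a second vector. The associated study concerns DLK-mediated neurodegeneration and remyelination, consistent with use of this construct for neuronal DLK loss-of-function experiments.
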