Addgene plasmid #208835: AAV-U6-sgMap3K12(1)-U6-sgMap3K12(2)-hSyn1-mCherry
Purpose: Knockout of Map3K12 (DLK) using tandem sgRNAs, expresses mCherry under the hSyn1 promoter
Depositing lab: Ben Emery. Depositing organization: Oregon Health & Science University. Publication: Remyelination protects neurons from DLK-mediated neurodegeneration. Duncan GJ, Ingram SD, Emberley K, Hill J, Cordano C, Abdelhak A, McCane M, Jenks JE, Jabassini N, Ananth K, Ferrara SJ, Stedelin B, Sivyer B, Aicher SA, Scanlan TS, Watkins TA, Mishra A, Nelson JW, Green AJ, Emery B. Nat Commun. 2024 Oct 23;15(1):9148. doi: 10.1038/s41467-024-53429-5. PubMed 39443516.
Backbone
  Vector backbone: pAAV
  Backbone manufacturer: Hewitt Lab
  Modifications to backbone: pX552 (Addgene #60958) was modified with additional of sgRNAs targeting Map3K12 with a replacement of GFP-KASH with mCherry coding sequence from Addgene #87916
  Vector type: Mammalian Expression, Bacterial Expression, AAV, CRISPR
Growth in bacteria
  Bacterial resistance: Ampicillin, 100 μg/mL
  Growth temperature: 30°C
  Growth strain: NEB Stable
  Copy number: High Copy
Gene/Insert
  Gene/Insert name: mCherry
  gRNA/shRNA sequence: sgMap3K12(1) / sgDMap3K12(2)
  Species: Discosoma
  Promoter: hSyn1
  Cloning method: Restriction Enzyme; 5′ cloning site MluI (not destroyed); 3′ cloning site ApaI (not destroyed)
  Sequencing primers: 5′ CCCCGTAATGCAGAAGAAGA; 3′ TTGGTCACCTTCAGCTTGG
Terms and licenses: Academic/Nonprofit Terms; Industry Terms: Not Available to Industry
Depositor comments: pX552 (Addgene #60958) was modified with additional of sgRNAs targeting Map3K12 with a replacement of GFP-KASH with mCherry coding sequence from Addgene #87916
How to cite: AAV-U6-sgMap3K12(1)-U6-sgMap3K12(2)-hSyn1-mCherry was a gift from Ben Emery (Addgene plasmid # 208835 ; http://n2t.net/addgene:208835 ; RRID:Addgene_208835)
